Addgene plasmid #153474: pCEP4-FLAG-TAPBPR-tapasinCT M122A
Purpose: Mammalian expression of FLAG-tagged TAPBPR with tapasin CT M122A
Depositing lab: Erik Procko. Depositing organization: University of Illinois at Urbana-Champaign. Publication: TAPBPR promotes antigen loading on MHC-I molecules using a peptide trap. McShan AC, Devlin CA, Morozov GI, Overall SA, Moschidi D, Akella N, Procko E, Sgourakis NG. Nat Commun. 2021 May 26;12(1):3174. doi: 10.1038/s41467-021-23225-6. PubMed 34039964.
Backbone
  Vector backbone: pCEP4
  Backbone manufacturer: Invitrogen
  Backbone size w/o insert (bp): 10381
  Total vector size (bp): 11965
  Vector type: Mammalian Expression
  Selectable markers: Hygromycin
Growth in bacteria
  Bacterial resistance: Ampicillin, 100 μg/mL
  Growth temperature: 37°C
  Growth strain: DH5alpha
  Copy number: High Copy
Gene/Insert
  Gene/Insert name: TAPBPR
  Species: H. sapiens (human)
  Insert size (bp): 1584
  Mutation: C terminal tail of tapasin, M122A
  Entrez Gene: TAPBPL (a.k.a. TAPBP-R, TAPBPR)
  Promoter: CMV
  Tag / fusion protein: FLAG (N terminal on insert)
  Cloning method: Restriction Enzyme; 5′ cloning site NheI (not destroyed); 3′ cloning site XhoI (not destroyed)
  Sequencing primers: 5′ CMV_fwd; 3′ EBV_rev
Terms and licenses: Academic/Nonprofit Terms; Industry Terms: Not Available to Industry
How to cite: pCEP4-FLAG-TAPBPR-tapasinCT M122A was a gift from Erik Procko (Addgene plasmid # 153474 ; http://n2t.net/addgene:153474 ; RRID:Addgene_153474)
