[The description below was written by a language model from this plasmid's Addgene catalogue record and pLannotate feature annotations shown in this document.]
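Description:
pCEP4-FLAG-TAPBPR-tapasinCT M122A is a mammalian expression plasmid built on the Invitrogen pCEP4 episomal backbone. In E. coli it replicates at high copy from a ColE1/pUC-type origin and is selected with ampicillin through the bla gene. In mammalian cells the Epstein-Barr virus oriP origin and the EBNA1 gene let the plasmid persist as an extrachromosomal episome in permissive primate cells. A hygromycin phosphotransferase cassette, driven by an HSV thymidine kinase promoter and ended by the TK polyadenylation signal, allows selection of cells that retain it.

The payload sits between NheI and XhoI sites, downstream of the CMV immediate-early enhancer/promoter and upstream of an SV40 polyadenylation signal. It encodes human TAPBPR (gene TAPBPL), an MHC class I-binding component of the antigen processing pathway that acts independently of the peptide-loading complex. The feature tables show a short HLA-A-derived segment at the start of the reading frame, most likely a signal peptide, followed by a FLAG epitope and then the TAPBPR coding region. This arrangement would place the tag at the N terminus of the processed protein. According to the record, the native C-terminal tail is replaced by that of tapasin, and the protein carries an M122A substitution. The unannotated stretch after the TAPBPL match may correspond to the tapasin tail. The stated purpose is mammalian expression of this FLAG-tagged variant, and the associated work concerns how TAPBPR promotes peptide loading onto MHC-I.

The depositor sequence matches the catalogued total size and shows intact oriP and EBNA1. The sequencing-derived record is over a kilobase shorter, with these elements appearing as fragments, which may reflect assembly difficulty across their repeats.
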