Features (pLannotate 1.2.2; 21 found; start..end, strand, type, name):
     13..90      +  CDS            HLA-A (fragment): HLAA_HUMAN - Also known as HLAA. Experimental evidence at protein level: Swiss-Prot protein existence level 1. Allele A*74:01: Presents immunodominant HIV-1 epitopes derived from gag-pol (GQMVHQAISPR, QIYPGIKVR) and rev (RQIHSISER), carrying an aliphatic residue at position 2 and Arg anchor residue at the C-terminus. May contribute to viral load control in chronic HIV-1 infection. From Homo sapiens (Human).
     91..115     +  CDS            3xFLAG (fragment): three tandem FLAG® epitope tags
    121..1338    +  CDS            TAPBPL (fragment): TPSNR_HUMAN - Experimental evidence at protein level: Swiss-Prot protein existence level 1. Component of the antigen processing and presentation pathway, which binds to MHC class I coupled with beta2-microglobulin/B2M. Association between TAPBPR and MHC class I occurs in the absence of a functional peptide-loading complex (PLC). From Homo sapiens (Human).
   1598..1732    -  polyA_signal   SV40 poly(A) signal: SV40 polyadenylation signal
   1755..1837    -  CDS            large T antigen (fragment): large T antigen from SV40 (simian virus 40)
   1840..1880    +  CDS            rop (fragment): Rop protein, which maintains plasmids at low copy number; rop
   2482..4271    -  rep_origin     oriP: Epstein-Barr virus oriP replication origin (Yates et al., 2000)
   4276..4494    -  CDS            gL (fragment): GL_EBVB9 - Experimental evidence at protein level: Swiss-Prot protein existence level 1. The heterodimer glycoprotein H-glycoprotein L is required for the fusion of viral and plasma membranes leading to virus entry into the host cell. Acts as a functional inhibitor of gH and maintains gH in an inhibited form. Upon binding to host integrins, gL dissociates from gH leading to activation of the viral fusion glycoproteins gB and gH. Fusion of EBV with B-lymphocytes requires the additional receptor- binding protein gp42, which forms a complex with gH/gL. The heterodimer gH/gL targets also host EPHA
   4577..6502    -  CDS            EBNA1: Epstein-Barr nuclear antigen 1, also known as EBNA-1 crucial for latent viral infection, and for episomal amplification of vectors containing the oriP origin (Okita et al., 2013)
   6540..6884    -  CDS            BRRF2_EBVB9 (fragment): Protein inferred from homology: Swiss-Prot protein existence level 3. From Epstein-Barr virus (strain B95-8) (HHV-4) (Human herpesvirus 4).
   6887..6910    -  promoter       tet promoter (fragment): E. coli promoter for tetracycline efflux protein gene
   7023..7127    +  promoter       AmpR promoter: bla
   7128..7988    +  CDS            AmpR: β-lactamase; bla; confers resistance to ampicillin, carbenicillin, and related antibiotics
   8159..8747    +  rep_origin     ori: high-copy-number ColE1/pMB1/pBR322/pUC origin of replication
   8937..9281    -  CDS            TcR (fragment): tetracycline efflux protein; tet; confers resistance to tetracycline
   9364..9509    +  promoter       HSV TK promoter: herpes simplex virus thymidine kinase promoter
   9549..10574   +  CDS            HygR: aminoglycoside phosphotransferase from E. coli; aph(4)-Ia; confers resistance to hygromycin
  10639..10687   +  polyA_signal   HSV TK poly(A) signal: herpes simplex virus thymidine kinase polyadenylation signal (Cole and Stacy, 1985)
  10887..11111   +  CDS            gH (fragment): GH_HHV11 - Experimental evidence at protein level: Swiss-Prot protein existence level 1. The heterodimer glycoprotein H-glycoprotein L is required for the fusion of viral and plasma membranes leading to virus entry into the host cell. Following initial binding to host receptor, membrane fusion is mediated by the fusion machinery composed of gB and the heterodimer gH/gL. May also be involved in the fusion between the virion envelope and the outer nuclear membrane during virion morphogenesis. From Human herpesvirus 1 (strain 17) (HHV-1) (Human herpes simplex virus 1).
  11340..11719   +  enhancer       CMV enhancer: human cytomegalovirus immediate early enhancer
  11721..11920   +  promoter       CMV promoter: human cytomegalovirus (CMV) immediate early promoter
>Addgene plasmid #153474 | pCEP4-FLAG-TAPBPR-tapasinCT M122A | depositor full sequence | sequence record 297149 | pCEP4-FLAG-TAPBPR-tapasinCT M122A sequence 11965 bps
GCTAGCGCCACCATGGCCGTCATGGCGCCCCGAACCCTCGTCCTGCTACTCTCGGGGGCCCTGGCCCTGA
CCCAGACCTGGGCGGGCTCCGACTACAAGGACGATGATGACAAGGGAGGATCCAAGCCCCACCCAGCAGA
GGGGCAGTGGCGGGCAGTGGACGTGGTCCTAGACTGTTTCCTGGTGAAGGACGGTGCGCACCGTGGAGCT
CTCGCCAGCAGTGAGGACAGGGCAAGGGCCTCCCTTGTGCTGAAGCAGGTGCCAGTGCTGGACGATGGCT
CCCTGGAGGACTTCACCGATTTCCAAGGGGGCACACTGGCCCAAGATGACCCACCTATTATCTTTGAGGC
CTCAGTGGACCTGGTCCAGATTCCCCAGGCCGAGGCCTTGCTCCATGCTGACTGCAGTGGGAAGGAGGTG
ACCTGTGAGATCTCCCGCTACTTTCTCCAGATGACAGAGACCACTGTTAAGACAGCAGCTTGGTTCGCTG
CCAACGTGCAGGTCTCTGGAGGGGGACCTAGCATCTCCTTGGTGATGAAGACTCCCAGGGTCGCCAAGAA
TGAGGTGCTCTGGCACCCAACGCTGAACTTGCCACTGAGCCCCCAGGGGACTGTGCGAACTGCAGTGGAG
TTCCAGGTGATGACACAGACCCAATCCCTGAGCTTCCTGCTGGGGTCCTCAGCCTCCTTGGACTGTGGCT
TCTCCATGGCACCGGGCTTGGACCTCATCAGTGTGGAGTGGCGACTGCAGCACAAGGGCAGGGGTCAGTT
GGTGTACAGCTGGACCGCAGGGCAGGGGCAGGCTGTGCGGAAGGGCGCTACCCTGGAGCCTGCACAACTG
GGCATGGCCAGGGATGCCTCCCTCACCCTGCCCGGCCTCACTATACAGGACGAGGGGACCTACATTTGCC
AGATCACCACCTCTCTGTACCGAGCTCAGCAGATCATCCAGCTCAACATCCAAGCTTCCCCTAAAGTACG
ACTGAGCTTGGCGAACGAAGCTCTGCTGCCCACCCTCATCTGCGACATTGCTGGCTATTACCCTCTGGAT
GTGGTGGTGACGTGGACCCGAGAGGAGCTGGGTGGATCCCCAGCCCAAGTCTCTGGTGCCTCCTTCTCCA
GCCTCAGGCAAAGCGTGGCAGGCACCTACAGCATCTCCTCCTCTCTCACCGCAGAACCTGGCTCTGCAGG
TGCCACTTACACCTGCCAGGTCACACACATCTCTCTGGAGGAGCCCCTTGGGGCCAGCACCCAGGTTGTC
CCACCAGAGCGGAGATCAGGGCCCTCCCTTGAGGACAGCGTAGGCCTTTTCCTGTCTGCCTTTCTTCTGC
TTGGGCTCTTCAAGGCACTGGGCTGGGCTGCTGTCTACCTGTCCACCTGCAAGGATTCAAAGAAGGTACA
GTGCTCCACCTCTCTGTATCTTTCCCTTGTCACTTTATCTCCTCATCCTATCTCAAAACCCATGGAGGGA
GGCTGCTGGTGTGGTAGGCAGAACCTAGGCTTGGAATTCACACTGATCTGGGTTAAAACCTGGCACTATA
TCCTAACTGTAGGACTCTTTGAGCATGCTACTTAATGACTCGAGGCCGGCAAGGCCGGATCCAGACATGA
TAAGATACATTGATGAGTTTGGACAAACCACAACTAGAATGCAGTGAAAAAAATGCTTTATTTGTGAAAT
TTGTGATGCTATTGCTTTATTTGTAACCATTATAAGCTGCAATAAACAAGTTAACAACAACAATTGCATT
CATTTTATGTTTCAGGTTCAGGGGGAGGTGGGGAGGTTTTTTAAAGCAAGTAAAACCTCTACAAATGTGG
TATGGCTGATTATGATCCGGCTGCCTCGCGCGTTTCGGTGATGACGGTGAAAACCTCTGACACATGCAGC
TCCCGGAGACGGTCACAGCTTGTCTGTAAGCGGATGCCGGGAGCAGACAAGCCCGTCAGGGCGCGTCAGC
GGGTGTTGGCGGGTGTCGGGGCGCAGCCATGACCGGTCGACTCTAGAGCCCCGCCGCCGGACGAACTAAA
CCTGACTACGGCATCTCTGCCCCTTCTTCGCTGGTACGAGGAGCGCTTTTGTTTTGTATTCGGGGCAGTG
CATGTAATCCCTTCAGTTGGTTGGTACAACTTGCCAACTGGGCCCTGTTCCACATGTGACACGGGGGGGG
ACCAAACACAAAGGGGTTCTCTGACTGTAGTTGACATCCTTATAAATGGATGTGCACATTTGCCAACACT
GAGTGGCTTTCATCCTGGAGCAGACTTTGCATGCTGTGGACTGCAACACAACATTGCCTTTATGTGTAAC
TCTTGGCTGAAGCTCTTACACCAATGCTGGGGGACATGTACCTCCCAGGGGCCCAGGAAGACTACGGGAG
GCTACACCAACGTCAATCAGAGGGGCCTGTGTAGCTACCGATAAGCGGACCCTCAAGAGGGCATTAGCAA
TAGTGTTTATAAGGCCCCCTTGTTAACCCTAAACGGGTAGCATATGCTTCCCGGGTAGTAGTATATACTA
TCCAGACTAACCCTAATTCAATAGCATATGTTACCCAACGGGAAGCATATGCTATCGAATTAGGGTTAGT
AAAAGGGTCCTAAGGAACAGCGATATCTCCCACCCCATGAGCTGTCACGGTTTTATTTACATGGGGTCAG
GATTCCACGAGGGTAGTGAACCATTTTAGTCACAAGGGCAGTGGCTGAAGATCAAGGAGCGGGCAGTGAA
CTCTCCTGAATCTTCGCCTGCTTCTTCATTCTCCTTCGTTTAGCTAATAGAATAACTGCTGAGTTGTGAA
CAGTAAGGTGTATGTGAGGTGCTCGAAAACAAGGTTTCAGGTGACGCCCCCAGAATAAAATTTGGACGGG
GGGTTCAGTGGTGGCATTGTGCTATGACACCAATATAACCCTCACAAACCCCTTGGGCAATAAATACTAG
TGTAGGAATGAAACATTCTGAATATCTTTAACAATAGAAATCCATGGGGTGGGGACAAGCCGTAAAGACT
GGATGTCCATCTCACACGAATTTATGGCTATGGGCAACACATAATCCTAGTGCAATATGATACTGGGGTT
ATTAAGATGTGTCCCAGGCAGGGACCAAGACAGGTGAACCATGTTGTTACACTCTATTTGTAACAAGGGG
AAAGAGAGTGGACGCCGACAGCAGCGGACTCCACTGGTTGTCTCTAACACCCCCGAAAATTAAACGGGGC
TCCACGCCAATGGGGCCCATAAACAAAGACAAGTGGCCACTCTTTTTTTTGAAATTGTGGAGTGGGGGCA
CGCGTCAGCCCCCACACGCCGCCCTGCGGTTTTGGACTGTAAAATAAGGGTGTAATAACTTGGCTGATTG
TAACCCCGCTAACCACTGCGGTCAAACCACTTGCCCACAAAACCACTAATGGCACCCCGGGGAATACCTG
CATAAGTAGGTGGGCGGGCCAAGATAGGGGCGCGATTGCTGCGATCTGGAGGACAAATTACACACACTTG
CGCCTGAGCGCCAAGCACAGGGTTGTTGGTCCTCATATTCACGAGGTCGCTGAGAGCACGGTGGGCTAAT
GTTGCCATGGGTAGCATATACTACCCAAATATCTGGATAGCATATGCTATCCTAATCTATATCTGGGTAG
CATAGGCTATCCTAATCTATATCTGGGTAGCATATGCTATCCTAATCTATATCTGGGTAGTATATGCTAT
CCTAATTTATATCTGGGTAGCATAGGCTATCCTAATCTATATCTGGGTAGCATATGCTATCCTAATCTAT
ATCTGGGTAGTATATGCTATCCTAATCTGTATCCGGGTAGCATATGCTATCCTAATAGAGATTAGGGTAG
TATATGCTATCCTAATTTATATCTGGGTAGCATATACTACCCAAATATCTGGATAGCATATGCTATCCTA
ATCTATATCTGGGTAGCATATGCTATCCTAATCTATATCTGGGTAGCATAGGCTATCCTAATCTATATCT
GGGTAGCATATGCTATCCTAATCTATATCTGGGTAGTATATGCTATCCTAATTTATATCTGGGTAGCATA
GGCTATCCTAATCTATATCTGGGTAGCATATGCTATCCTAATCTATATCTGGGTAGTATATGCTATCCTA
ATCTGTATCCGGGTAGCATATGCTATCCTCATGCATATACAGTCAGCATATGATACCCAGTAGTAGAGTG
GGAGTGCTATCCTTTGCATATGCCGCCACCTCCCAAGGGGGCGTGAATTTTCGCTGCTTGTCCTTTTCCT
GCATGCTGGTTGCTCCCATTCTTAGGTGAATTTAAGGAGGCCAGGCTAAAGCCGTCGCATGTCTGATTGC
TCACCAGGTAAATGTCGCTAATGTTTTCCAACGCGAGAAGGTGTTGAGCGCGGAGCTGAGTGACGTGACA
ACATGGGTATGCCCAATTGCCCCATGTTGGGAGGACGAAAATGGTGACAAGACAGATGGCCAGAAATACA
CCAACAGCACGCATGATGTCTACTGGGGATTTATTCTTTAGTGCGGGGGAATACACGGCTTTTAATACGA
TTGAGGGCGTCTCCTAACAAGTTACATCACTCCTGCCCTTCCTCACCCTCATCTCCATCACCTCCTTCAT
CTCCGTCATCTCCGTCATCACCCTCCGCGGCAGCCCCTTCCACCATAGGTGGAAACCAGGGAGGCAAATC
TACTCCATCGTCAAAGCTGCACACAGTCACCCTGATATTGCAGGTAGGAGCGGGCTTTGTCATAACAAGG
TCCTTAATCGCATCCTTCAAAACCTCAGCAAATATATGAGTTTGTAAAAAGACCATGAAATAACAGACAA
TGGACTCCCTTAGCGGGCCAGGTTGTGGGCCGGGTCCAGGGGCCATTCCAAAGGGGAGACGACTCAATGG
TGTAAGACGACATTGTGGAATAGCAAGGGCAGTTCCTCGCCTTAGGTTGTAAAGGGAGGTCTTACTACCT
CCATATACGAACACACCGGCGACCCAAGTTCCTTCGTCGGTAGTCCTTTCTACGTGACTCCTAGCCAGGA
GAGCTCTTAAACCTTCTGCAATGTTCTCAAATTTCGGGTTGGAACCTCCTTGACCACGATGCTTTCCAAA
CCACCCTCCTTTTTTGCGCCTGCCTCCATCACCCTGACCCCGGGGTCCAGTGCTTGGGCCTTCTCCTGGG
TCATCTGCGGGGCCCTGCTCTATCGCTCCCGGGGGCACGTCAGGCTCACCATCTGGGCCACCTTCTTGGT
GGTATTCAAAATAATCGGCTTCCCCTACAGGGTGGAAAAATGGCCTTCTACCTGGAGGGGGCCTGCGCGG
TGGAGACCCGGATGATGATGACTGACTACTGGGACTCCTGGGCCTCTTTTCTCCACGTCCACGACCTCTC
CCCCTGGCTCTTTCACGACTTCCCCCCCTGGCTCTTTCACGTCCTCTACCCCGGCGGCCTCCACTACCTC
CTCGACCCCGGCCTCCACTACCTCCTCGACCCCGGCCTCCACTGCCTCCTCGACCCCGGCCTCCACCTCC
TGCTCCTGCCCCTCCTGCTCCTGCCCCTCCTCCTGCTCCTGCCCCTCCTGCCCCTCCTGCTCCTGCCCCT
CCTGCCCCTCCTGCTCCTGCCCCTCCTGCCCCTCCTGCTCCTGCCCCTCCTGCCCCTCCTCCTGCTCCTG
CCCCTCCTGCCCCTCCTCCTGCTCCTGCCCCTCCTGCCCCTCCTGCTCCTGCCCCTCCTGCCCCTCCTGC
TCCTGCCCCTCCTGCCCCTCCTGCTCCTGCCCCTCCTGCTCCTGCCCCTCCTGCTCCTGCCCCTCCTGCT
CCTGCCCCTCCTGCCCCTCCTGCCCCTCCTCCTGCTCCTGCCCCTCCTGCTCCTGCCCCTCCTGCCCCTC
CTGCCCCTCCTGCTCCTGCCCCTCCTCCTGCTCCTGCCCCTCCTGCCCCTCCTGCCCCTCCTCCTGCTCC
TGCCCCTCCTGCCCCTCCTCCTGCTCCTGCCCCTCCTCCTGCTCCTGCCCCTCCTGCCCCTCCTGCCCCT
CCTCCTGCTCCTGCCCCTCCTGCCCCTCCTCCTGCTCCTGCCCCTCCTCCTGCTCCTGCCCCTCCTGCCC
CTCCTGCCCCTCCTCCTGCTCCTGCCCCTCCTCCTGCTCCTGCCCCTCCTGCCCCTCCTGCCCCTCCTGC
CCCTCCTCCTGCTCCTGCCCCTCCTCCTGCTCCTGCCCCTCCTGCTCCTGCCCCTCCCGCTCCTGCTCCT
GCTCCTGTTCCACCGTGGGTCCCTTTGCAGCCAATGCAACTTGGACGTTTTTGGGGTCTCCGGACACCAT
CTCTATGTCTTGGCCCTGATCCTGAGCCGCCCGGGGCTCCTGGTCTTCCGCCTCCTCGTCCTCGTCCTCT
TCCCCGTCCTCGTCCATGGTTATCACCCCCTCTTCTTTGAGGTCCACTGCCGCCGGAGCCTTCTGGTCCA
GATGTGTCTCCCTTCTCTCCTAGGCCATTTCCAGGTCCTGTACCTGGCCCCTCGTCAGACATGATTCACA
CTAAAAGAGATCAATAGACATCTTTATTAGACGACGCTCAGTGAATACAGGGAGTGCAGACTCCTGCCCC
CTCCAACAGCCCCCCCACCCTCATCCCCTTCATGGTCGCTGTCAGACAGATCCAGGTCTGAAAATTCCCC
ATCCTCCGAACCATCCTCGTCCTCATCACCAATTACTCGCAGCCCGGAAAACTCCCGCTGAACATCCTCA
AGATTTGCGTCCTGAGCCTCAAGCCAGGCCTCAAATTCCTCGTCCCCCTTTTTGCTGGACGGTAGGGATG
GGGATTCTCGGGACCCCTCCTCTTCCTCTTCAAGGTCACCAGACAGAGATGCTACTGGGGCAACGGAAGA
AAAGCTGGGTGCGGCCTGTGAGGATCAGCTTATCGATGATAAGCTGTCAAACATGAGAATTCTTGAAGAC
GAAAGGGCCTCGTGATACGCCTATTTTTATAGGTTAATGTCATGATAATAATGGTTTCTTAGACGTCAGG
TGGCACTTTTCGGGGAAATGTGCGCGGAACCCCTATTTGTTTATTTTTCTAAATACATTCAAATATGTAT
CCGCTCATGAGACAATAACCCTGATAAATGCTTCAATAATATTGAAAAAGGAAGAGTATGAGTATTCAAC
ATTTCCGTGTCGCCCTTATTCCCTTTTTTGCGGCATTTTGCCTTCCTGTTTTTGCTCACCCAGAAACGCT
GGTGAAAGTAAAAGATGCTGAAGATCAGTTGGGTGCACGAGTGGGTTACATCGAACTGGATCTCAACAGC
GGTAAGATCCTTGAGAGTTTTCGCCCCGAAGAACGTTTTCCAATGATGAGCACTTTTAAAGTTCTGCTAT
GTGGCGCGGTATTATCCCGTGTTGACGCCGGGCAAGAGCAACTCGGTCGCCGCATACACTATTCTCAGAA
TGACTTGGTTGAGTACTCACCAGTCACAGAAAAGCATCTTACGGATGGCATGACAGTAAGAGAATTATGC
AGTGCTGCCATAACCATGAGTGATAACACTGCGGCCAACTTACTTCTGACAACGATCGGAGGACCGAAGG
AGCTAACCGCTTTTTTGCACAACATGGGGGATCATGTAACTCGCCTTGATCGTTGGGAACCGGAGCTGAA
TGAAGCCATACCAAACGACGAGCGTGACACCACGATGCCTGCAGCAATGGCAACAACGTTGCGCAAACTA
TTAACTGGCGAACTACTTACTCTAGCTTCCCGGCAACAATTAATAGACTGGATGGAGGCGGATAAAGTTG
CAGGACCACTTCTGCGCTCGGCCCTTCCGGCTGGCTGGTTTATTGCTGATAAATCTGGAGCCGGTGAGCG
TGGGTCTCGCGGTATCATTGCAGCACTGGGGCCAGATGGTAAGCCCTCCCGTATCGTAGTTATCTACACG
ACGGGGAGTCAGGCAACTATGGATGAACGAAATAGACAGATCGCTGAGATAGGTGCCTCACTGATTAAGC
ATTGGTAACTGTCAGACCAAGTTTACTCATATATACTTTAGATTGATTTAAAACTTCATTTTTAATTTAA
AAGGATCTAGGTGAAGATCCTTTTTGATAATCTCATGACCAAAATCCCTTAACGTGAGTTTTCGTTCCAC
TGAGCGTCAGACCCCGTAGAAAAGATCAAAGGATCTTCTTGAGATCCTTTTTTTCTGCGCGTAATCTGCT
GCTTGCAAACAAAAAAACCACCGCTACCAGCGGTGGTTTGTTTGCCGGATCAAGAGCTACCAACTCTTTT
TCCGAAGGTAACTGGCTTCAGCAGAGCGCAGATACCAAATACTGTCCTTCTAGTGTAGCCGTAGTTAGGC
CACCACTTCAAGAACTCTGTAGCACCGCCTACATACCTCGCTCTGCTAATCCTGTTACCAGTGGCTGCTG
CCAGTGGCGATAAGTCGTGTCTTACCGGGTTGGACTCAAGACGATAGTTACCGGATAAGGCGCAGCGGTC
GGGCTGAACGGGGGGTTCGTGCACACAGCCCAGCTTGGAGCGAACGACCTACACCGAACTGAGATACCTA
CAGCGTGAGCTATGAGAAAGCGCCACGCTTCCCGAAGGGAGAAAGGCGGACAGGTATCCGGTAAGCGGCA
GGGTCGGAACAGGAGAGCGCACGAGGGAGCTTCCAGGGGGAAACGCCTGGTATCTTTATAGTCCTGTCGG
GTTTCGCCACCTCTGACTTGAGCGTCGATTTTTGTGATGCTCGTCAGGGGGGCGGAGCCTATGGAAAAAC
GCCAGCAACGCGGCCTTTTTACGGTTCCTGGCCTTTTGCTGCGCCGCGTGCGGCTGCTGGAGATGGCGGA
CGCGATGGATATGTTCTGCCAAGGGTTGGTTTGCGCATTCACAGTTCTCCGCAAGAATTGATTGGCTCCA
ATTCTTGGAGTGGTGAATCCGTTAGCGAGGTGCCGCCGGCTTCCATTCAGGTCGAGGTGGCCCGGCTCCA
TGCACCGCGACGCAACGCGGGGAGGCAGACAAGGTATAGGGCGGCGCCTACAATCCATGCCAACCCGTTC
CATGTGCTCGCCGAGGCGGCATAAATCGCCGTGACGATCAGCGGTCCAGTGATCGAAGTTAGGCTGGTAA
GAGCCGCGAGCGATCCTTGAAGCTGTCCCTGATGGTCGTCATCTACCTGCCTGGACAGCATGGCCTGCAA
CGCGGGCATCCCGATGCCGCCGGAAGCGAGAAGAATCATAATGGGGAAGGCCATCCAGCCTCGCGTCGCG
AACGCCAGCAAGACGTAGCCCAGCGCGTCGGCCGCCATGCCCTGCTTCATCCCCGTGGCCCGTTGCTCGC
GTTTGCTGGCGGTGTCCCCGGAAGAAATATATTTGCATGTCTTTAGTTCTATGATGACACAAACCCCGCC
CAGCGTCTTGTCATTGGCGAATTCGAACACGCAGATGCAGTCGGGGCGGCGCGGTCCCAGGTCCACTTCG
CATATTAAGGTGACGCGTGTGGCCTCGAACACCGAGCGACCCTGCAGCGACCCGCTTAACAGCGTCAACA
GCGTGCCGCAGATCCCGGGCAATGAGATATGAAAAAGCCTGAACTCACCGCGACGTCTGTCGAGAAGTTT
CTGATCGAAAAGTTCGACAGCGTCTCCGACCTGATGCAGCTCTCGGAGGGCGAAGAATCTCGTGCTTTCA
GCTTCGATGTAGGAGGGCGTGGATATGTCCTGCGGGTAAATAGCTGCGCCGATGGTTTCTACAAAGATCG
TTATGTTTATCGGCACTTTGCATCGGCCGCGCTCCCGATTCCGGAAGTGCTTGACATTGGGGAATTCAGC
GAGAGCCTGACCTATTGCATCTCCCGCCGTGCACAGGGTGTCACGTTGCAAGACCTGCCTGAAACCGAAC
TGCCCGCTGTTCTGCAGCCGGTCGCGGAGGCCATGGATGCGATCGCTGCGGCCGATCTTAGCCAGACGAG
CGGGTTCGGCCCATTCGGACCGCAAGGAATCGGTCAATACACTACATGGCGTGATTTCATATGCGCGATT
GCTGATCCCCATGTGTATCACTGGCAAACTGTGATGGACGACACCGTCAGTGCGTCCGTCGCGCAGGCTC
TCGATGAGCTGATGCTTTGGGCCGAGGACTGCCCCGAAGTCCGGCACCTCGTGCACGCGGATTTCGGCTC
CAACAATGTCCTGACGGACAATGGCCGCATAACAGCGGTCATTGACTGGAGCGAGGCGATGTTCGGGGAT
TCCCAATACGAGGTCGCCAACATCTTCTTCTGGAGGCCGTGGTTGGCTTGTATGGAGCAGCAGACGCGCT
ACTTCGAGCGGAGGCATCCGGAGCTTGCAGGATCGCCGCGGCTCCGGGCGTATATGCTCCGCATTGGTCT
TGACCAACTCTATCAGAGCTTGGTTGACGGCAATTTCGATGATGCAGCTTGGGCGCAGGGTCGATGCGAC
GCAATCGTCCGATCCGGAGCCGGGACTGTCGGGCGTACACAAATCGCCCGCAGAAGCGCGGCCGTCTGGA
CCGATGGCTGTGTAGAAGTACTCGCCGATAGTGGAAACCGACGCCCCAGCACTCGTCCGAGGGCAAAGGA
ATAGGGGAGATGGGGGAGGCTAACTGAAACACGGAAGGAGACAATACCGGAAGGAACCCGCGCTATGACG
GCAATAAAAAGACAGAATAAAACGCACGGGTGTTGGGTCGTTTGTTCATAAACGCGGGGTTCGGTCCCAG
GGCTGGCACTCTGTCGATACCCCACCGAGACCCCATTGGGGCCAATACGCCCGCGTTTCTTCCTTTTCCC
CACCCCACCCCCCAAGTTCGGGTGAAGGCCCAGGGCTCGCAGCCAACGTCGGGGCGGCAGGCCCTGCCAT
AGCCACTGGCCCCGTGGGTTAGGGACGGGGTCCCCCATGGGGAATGGTTTATGGTTCGTGGGGGTTATTA
TTTTGGGCGTTGCGTGGGGTCTGGTCCACGACTGGACTGAGCAGACAGACCCATGGTTTTTGGATGGCCT
GGGCATGGACCGCATGTACTGGCGCGACACGAACACCGGGCGTCTGTGGCTGCCAAACACCCCCGACCCC
CAAAAACCACCGCGCGGATTTCTGGCGTGCCAAGCTAGTCGACCAATTCTCATGTTTGACAGCTTATCAT
CGCAGATCCGGGCAACGTTGTTGCATTGCTGCAGGCGCAGAACTGGTAGGTATGGAAGATCTATACATTG
AATCAATATTGGCAATTAGCCATATTAGTCATTGGTTATATAGCATAAATCAATATTGGCTATTGGCCAT
TGCATACGTTGTATCTATATCATAATATGTACATTTATATTGGCTCATGTCCAATATGACCGCCATGTTG
ACATTGATTATTGACTAGTTATTAATAGTAATCAATTACGGGGTCATTAGTTCATAGCCCATATATGGAG
TTCCGCGTTACATAACTTACGGTAAATGGCCCGCCTGGCTGACCGCCCAACGACCCCCGCCCATTGACGT
CAATAATGACGTATGTTCCCATAGTAACGCCAATAGGGACTTTCCATTGACGTCAATGGGTGGAGTATTT
ACGGTAAACTGCCCACTTGGCAGTACATCAAGTGTATCATATGCCAAGTCCGCCCCCTATTGACGTCAAT
GACGGTAAATGGCCCGCCTGGCATTATGCCCAGTACATGACCTTACGGGACTTTCCTACTTGGCAGTACA
TCTACGTATTAGTCATCGCTATTACCATGGTGATGCGGTTTTGGCAGTACACCAATGGGCGTGGATAGCG
GTTTGACTCACGGGGATTTCCAAGTCTCCACCCCATTGACGTCAATGGGAGTTTGTTTTGGCACCAAAAT
CAACGGGACTTTCCAAAATGTCGTAATAACCCCGCCCCGTTGACGCAAATGGGCGGTAGGCGTGTACGGT
GGGAGGTCTATATAAGCAGAGCTCGTTTAGTGAACCGTCAGATCTCTAGAAGCTGGGTACCAGCT
