Features (pLannotate 1.2.2; 25 found; start..end, strand, type, name):
      1..380     +  enhancer       CMV enhancer: human cytomegalovirus immediate early enhancer
    382..581     +  promoter       CMV promoter: human cytomegalovirus (CMV) immediate early promoter
    639..716     +  CDS            HLA-A (fragment): HLAA_HUMAN - Also known as HLAA. Experimental evidence at protein level: Swiss-Prot protein existence level 1. Allele A*74:01: Presents immunodominant HIV-1 epitopes derived from gag-pol (GQMVHQAISPR, QIYPGIKVR) and rev (RQIHSISER), carrying an aliphatic residue at position 2 and Arg anchor residue at the C-terminus. May contribute to viral load control in chronic HIV-1 infection. From Homo sapiens (Human).
    717..741     +  CDS            3xFLAG (fragment): three tandem FLAG® epitope tags
    747..1964    +  CDS            TAPBPL (fragment): TPSNR_HUMAN - Experimental evidence at protein level: Swiss-Prot protein existence level 1. Component of the antigen processing and presentation pathway, which binds to MHC class I coupled with beta2-microglobulin/B2M. Association between TAPBPR and MHC class I occurs in the absence of a functional peptide-loading complex (PLC). From Homo sapiens (Human).
   2224..2358    -  polyA_signal   SV40 poly(A) signal: SV40 polyadenylation signal
   2381..2464    -  CDS            large T antigen (fragment): large T antigen from SV40 (simian virus 40)
   2467..2507    +  CDS            rop (fragment): Rop protein, which maintains plasmids at low copy number; rop
   2619..2637    -  misc_feature   MCS (fragment): pUC18/19 multiple cloning site
   3083..4434    -  rep_origin     oriP (fragment): Epstein-Barr virus oriP replication origin (Yates et al., 2000)
   4547..4765    -  CDS            gL (fragment): GL_EBVB9 - Experimental evidence at protein level: Swiss-Prot protein existence level 1. The heterodimer glycoprotein H-glycoprotein L is required for the fusion of viral and plasma membranes leading to virus entry into the host cell. Acts as a functional inhibitor of gH and maintains gH in an inhibited form. Upon binding to host integrins, gL dissociates from gH leading to activation of the viral fusion glycoproteins gB and gH. Fusion of EBV with B-lymphocytes requires the additional receptor- binding protein gp42, which forms a complex with gH/gL. The heterodimer gH/gL targets also host EPHA
   4848..5855    -  CDS            EBNA1 (fragment): Epstein-Barr nuclear antigen 1, also known as EBNA-1 crucial for latent viral infection, and for episomal amplification of vectors containing the oriP origin (Okita et al., 2013)
   5804..6152    -  CDS            EBNA1 (fragment): Epstein-Barr nuclear antigen 1, also known as EBNA-1 crucial for latent viral infection, and for episomal amplification of vectors containing the oriP origin (Okita et al., 2013)
   6190..6534    -  CDS            BRRF2_EBVB9 (fragment): Protein inferred from homology: Swiss-Prot protein existence level 3. From Epstein-Barr virus (strain B95-8) (HHV-4) (Human herpesvirus 4).
   6537..6560    -  promoter       tet promoter (fragment): E. coli promoter for tetracycline efflux protein gene
   6673..6777    +  promoter       AmpR promoter: bla
   6778..7638    +  CDS            AmpR: β-lactamase; bla; confers resistance to ampicillin, carbenicillin, and related antibiotics
   7809..8397    +  rep_origin     ori: high-copy-number ColE1/pMB1/pBR322/pUC origin of replication
   8443..8601    -  CDS            TcR (fragment): tetracycline efflux protein; tet; confers resistance to tetracycline
   8722..8922    -  CDS            MDV035 (fragment): UL24_GAHVM - Protein inferred from homology: Swiss-Prot protein existence level 3. May play a role in the dispersal of host nucleolin from the nucleolus throughout the nucleus leading to a decrease in ribosome biogenesis. From Gallid herpesvirus 2 (strain Chicken/Md5/ATCC VR-987) (GaHV-2) (Marek's disease herpesvirus type 1).
   8911..8973    +  promoter       Mini-TK promoter: minimal herpes simplex virus (HSV) thymidine kinase promoter
   9016..10053   +  CDS            HygR: hygromycin B phosphotransferase confers resistance to hygromycin
  10095..10143   +  polyA_signal   HSV TK poly(A) signal: herpes simplex virus thymidine kinase polyadenylation signal (Cole and Stacy, 1985)
  10343..10567   +  CDS            gH (fragment): GH_HHV11 - Experimental evidence at protein level: Swiss-Prot protein existence level 1. The heterodimer glycoprotein H-glycoprotein L is required for the fusion of viral and plasma membranes leading to virus entry into the host cell. Following initial binding to host receptor, membrane fusion is mediated by the fusion machinery composed of gB and the heterodimer gH/gL. May also be involved in the fusion between the virion envelope and the outer nuclear membrane during virion morphogenesis. From Human herpesvirus 1 (strain 17) (HHV-1) (Human herpes simplex virus 1).
  10598..10623   -  CDS            bla(M) (fragment): β-lactamase lacking the signal sequence; bla(M); allows cytosolic expression of β-lactamase
>Addgene plasmid #153474 | pCEP4-FLAG-TAPBPR-tapasinCT M122A | addgene full sequence | sequence record 327999 | Addgene NGS Result
GACATTGATTATTGACTAGTTATTAATAGTAATCAATTACGGGGTCATTAGTTCATAGCCCATATATGGA
GTTCCGCGTTACATAACTTACGGTAAATGGCCCGCCTGGCTGACCGCCCAACGACCCCCGCCCATTGACG
TCAATAATGACGTATGTTCCCATAGTAACGCCAATAGGGACTTTCCATTGACGTCAATGGGTGGAGTATT
TACGGTAAACTGCCCACTTGGCAGTACATCAAGTGTATCATATGCCAAGTCCGCCCCCTATTGACGTCAA
TGACGGTAAATGGCCCGCCTGGCATTATGCCCAGTACATGACCTTACGGGACTTTCCTACTTGGCAGTAC
ATCTACGTATTAGTCATCGCTATTACCATGGTGATGCGGTTTTGGCAGTACACCAATGGGCGTGGATAGC
GGTTTGACTCACGGGGATTTCCAAGTCTCCACCCCATTGACGTCAATGGGAGTTTGTTTTGGCACCAAAA
TCAACGGGACTTTCCAAAATGTCGTAATAACCCCGCCCCGTTGACGCAAATGGGCGGTAGGCGTGTACGG
TGGGAGGTCTATATAAGCAGAGCTCGTTTAGTGAACCGTCAGATCTCTAGAAGCTGGGTACCAGCTGCTA
GCGCCACCATGGCCGTCATGGCGCCCCGAACCCTCGTCCTGCTACTCTCGGGGGCCCTGGCCCTGACCCA
GACCTGGGCGGGCTCCGACTACAAGGACGATGATGACAAGGGAGGATCCAAGCCCCACCCAGCAGAGGGG
CAGTGGCGGGCAGTGGACGTGGTCCTAGACTGTTTCCTGGTGAAGGACGGTGCGCACCGTGGAGCTCTCG
CCAGCAGTGAGGACAGGGCAAGGGCCTCCCTTGTGCTGAAGCAGGTGCCAGTGCTGGACGATGGCTCCCT
GGAGGACTTCACCGATTTCCAAGGGGGCACACTGGCCCAAGATGACCCACCTATTATCTTTGAGGCCTCA
GTGGACCTGGTCCAGATTCCCCAGGCCGAGGCCTTGCTCCATGCTGACTGCAGTGGGAAGGAGGTGACCT
GTGAGATCTCCCGCTACTTTCTCCAGATGACAGAGACCACTGTTAAGACAGCAGCTTGGTTCGCTGCCAA
CGTGCAGGTCTCTGGAGGGGGACCTAGCATCTCCTTGGTGATGAAGACTCCCAGGGTCGCCAAGAATGAG
GTGCTCTGGCACCCAACGCTGAACTTGCCACTGAGCCCCCAGGGGACTGTGCGAACTGCAGTGGAGTTCC
AGGTGATGACACAGACCCAATCCCTGAGCTTCCTGCTGGGGTCCTCAGCCTCCTTGGACTGTGGCTTCTC
CATGGCACCGGGCTTGGACCTCATCAGTGTGGAGTGGCGACTGCAGCACAAGGGCAGGGGTCAGTTGGTG
TACAGCTGGACCGCAGGGCAGGGGCAGGCTGTGCGGAAGGGCGCTACCCTGGAGCCTGCACAACTGGGCA
TGGCCAGGGATGCCTCCCTCACCCTGCCCGGCCTCACTATACAGGACGAGGGGACCTACATTTGCCAGAT
CACCACCTCTCTGTACCGAGCTCAGCAGATCATCCAGCTCAACATCCAAGCTTCCCCTAAAGTACGACTG
AGCTTGGCGAACGAAGCTCTGCTGCCCACCCTCATCTGCGACATTGCTGGCTATTACCCTCTGGATGTGG
TGGTGACGTGGACCCGAGAGGAGCTGGGTGGATCCCCAGCCCAAGTCTCTGGTGCCTCCTTCTCCAGCCT
CAGGCAAAGCGTGGCAGGCACCTACAGCATCTCCTCCTCTCTCACCGCAGAACCTGGCTCTGCAGGTGCC
ACTTACACCTGCCAGGTCACACACATCTCTCTGGAGGAGCCCCTTGGGGCCAGCACCCAGGTTGTCCCAC
CAGAGCGGAGATCAGGGCCCTCCCTTGAGGACAGCGTAGGCCTTTTCCTGTCTGCCTTTCTTCTGCTTGG
GCTCTTCAAGGCACTGGGCTGGGCTGCTGTCTACCTGTCCACCTGCAAGGATTCAAAGAAGGTACAGTGC
TCCACCTCTCTGTATCTTTCCCTTGTCACTTTATCTCCTCATCCTATCTCAAAACCCATGGAGGGAGGCT
GCTGGTGTGGTAGGCAGAACCTAGGCTTGGAATTCACACTGATCTGGGTTAAAACCTGGCACTATATCCT
AACTGTAGGACTCTTTGAGCATGCTACTTAATGACTCGAGGCCGGCAAGGCCGGATCCAGACATGATAAG
ATACATTGATGAGTTTGGACAAACCACAACTAGAATGCAGTGAAAAAAATGCTTTATTTGTGAAATTTGT
GATGCTATTGCTTTATTTGTAACCATTATAAGCTGCAATAAACAAGTTAACAACAACAATTGCATTCATT
TTATGTTTCAGGTTCAGGGGGAGGTGTGGGAGGTTTTTTAAAGCAAGTAAAACCTCTACAAATGTGGTAT
GGCTGATTATGATCCGGCTGCCTCGCGCGTTTCGGTGATGACGGTGAAAACCTCTGACACATGCAGCTCC
CGGAGACGGTCACAGCTTGTCTGTAAGCGGATGCCGGGAGCAGACAAGCCCGTCAGGGCGCGTCAGCGGG
TGTTGGCGGGTGTCGGGGCGCAGCCATGAGGTCGACTCTAGAGGATCGATCCCCGCCCCGGACGAACTAA
ACCTGACTACGACATCTCTGCCCCTTCTTCGCGGGGCAGTGCATGTAATCCCTTCAGTTGGTTGGTACAA
CTTGCCAACTGGGCCCTGTTCCACATGTGACACGGGGGGGGACCAAACACAAAGGGGTTCTCTGACTGTA
GTTGACATCCTTATAAATGGATGTGCACATTTGCCAACACTGAGTGGCTTTCATCCTGGAGCAGACTTTG
CAGTCTGTGGACTGCAACACAACATTGCCTTTATGTGTAACTCTTGGCTGAAGCTCTTACACCAATGCTG
GGGGACATGTACCTCCCAGGGGCCCAGGAAGACTACGGGAGGCTACACCAACGTCAATCAGAGGGGCCTG
TGTAGCTACCGATAAGCGGACCCTCAAGAGGGCATTAGCAATAGTGTTTATAAGGCCCCCTTGTTAACCC
TAAACGGGTAGCATATGCTTCCCGGGTAGTAGTATATACTATCCAGACTAACCCTAATTCAATAGCATAT
GTTACCCAACGGGAAGCATATGCTATCGAATTAGGGTTAGTAAAAGGGTCCTAAGGAACAGCGATATCTC
CCACCCCATGAGCTGTCACGGTTTTATTTACATGGGGTCAGGATTCCACGAGGGTAGTGAACCATTTTAG
TCACAAGGGCAGTGGCTGAAGATCAAGGAGCGGGCAGTGAACTCTCCTGAATCTTCGCCTGCTTCTTCAT
TCTCCTTCGTTTAGCTAATAGAATAACTGCTGAGTTGTGAACAGTAAGGTGTATGTGAGGTGCTCGAAAA
CAAGGTTTCAGGTGACGCCCCCAGAATAAAATTTGGACGGGGGGTTCAGTGGTGGCATTGTGCTATGACA
CCAATATAACCCTCACAAACCCCTTGGGCAATAAATACTAGTGTAGGAATGAAACATTCTGAATATCTTT
AACAATAGAAATCCATGGGGTGGGGACAAGCCGTAAAGACTGGATGTCCATCTCACACGAATTTATGGCT
ATGGGCAACACATAATCCTAGTGCAATATGATACTGGGGTTATTAAGATGTGTCCCAGGCAGGGACCAAG
ACAGGTGAACCATGTTGTTACACTCTATTTGTAACAAGGGGAAAGAGAGTGGACGCCGACAGCAGCGGAC
TCCACTGGTTGTCTCTAACACCCCCGAAAATTAAACGGGGCTCCACGCCAATGGGGCCCATAAACAAAGA
CAAGTGGCCACTCTTTTTTTTGAAATTGTGGAGTGGGGGCACGCGTCAGCCCCCACACGCCGCCCTGCGG
TTTTGGACTGTAAAATAAGGGTGTAATAACTTGGCTGATTGTAACCCCGCTAACCACTGCGGTCAAACCA
CTTGCCCACAAAACCACTAATGGCACCCCGGGGAATACCTGCATAAGTAGGTGGGCGGGCCAAGATAGGG
GCGCGATTGCTGCGATCTGGAGGACAAATTACACACACTTGCGCCTGAGCGCCAAGCACAGGGTTGTTGG
TCCTCATATTCACGAGGTCGCTGAGAGCACGGTGGGCTAATGTTGCCATGGGTAGCATATACTACCCAAA
TATCTGGATAGCATATGCTATCCTAATCTATATCTGGGTAGCATAGGCTATCCTAATCTATATCTGGGTA
GCATATGCTATCCTAATCTATATCTGGGTAGTATATGCTATCCTAATTTATATCTGGGTAGCATAGGCTA
TCCTAATCTATATCTGGGTAGCATATGCTATCCTAATCTATATCTGGGTAGTATATGCTATCCTAATCTG
TATCCGGGTAGCATATGCTATCCTCATGCATATACAGTCAGCATATGATACCCAGTAGTAGAGTGGGAGT
GCTATCCTTTGCATATGCCGCCACCTCCCAAGGGGGCGTGAATTTTCGCTGCTTGTCCTTTTCCTGCTGG
TTGCTCCCATTCTTAGGTGAATTTAAGGAGGCCAGGCTAAAGCCGTCGCATGTCTGATTGCTCACCAGGT
AAATGTCGCTAATGTTTTCCAACGCGAGAAGGTGTTGAGCGCGGAGCTGAGTGACGTGACAACATGGGTA
TGCCCAATTGCCCCATGTTGGGAGGACGAAAATGGTGACAAGACAGATGGCCAGAAATACACCAACAGCA
CGCATGATGTCTACTGGGGATTTATTCTTTAGTGCGGGGGAATACACGGCTTTTAATACGATTGAGGGCG
TCTCCTAACAAGTTACATCACTCCTGCCCTTCCTCACCCTCATCTCCATCACCTCCTTCATCTCCGTCAT
CTCCGTCATCACCCTCCGCGGCAGCCCCTTCCACCATAGGTGGAAACCAGGGAGGCAAATCTACTCCATC
GTCAAAGCTGCACACAGTCACCCTGATATTGCAGGTAGGAGCGGGCTTTGTCATAACAAGGTCCTTAATC
GCATCCTTCAAAACCTCAGCAAATATATGAGTTTGTAAAAAGACCATGAAATAACAGACAATGGACTCCC
TTAGCGGGCCAGGTTGTGGGCCGGGTCCAGGGGCCATTCCAAAGGGGAGACGACTCAATGGTGTAAGACG
ACATTGTGGAATAGCAAGGGCAGTTCCTCGCCTTAGGTTGTAAAGGGAGGTCTTACTACCTCCATATACG
AACACACCGGCGACCCAAGTTCCTTCGTCGGTAGTCCTTTCTACGTGACTCCTAGCCAGGAGAGCTCTTA
AACCTTCTGCAATGTTCTCAAATTTCGGGTTGGAACCTCCTTGACCACGATGCTTTCCAAACCACCCTCC
TTTTTTGCGCCTGCCTCCATCACCCTGACCCCGGGGTCCAGTGCTTGGGCCTTCTCCTGGGTCATCTGCG
GGGCCCTGCTCTATCGCTCCCGGGGGCACGTCAGGCTCACCATCTGGGCCACCTTCTTGGTGGTATTCAA
AATAATCGGCTTCCCCTACAGGGTGGAAAAATGGCCTTCTACCTGGAGGGGGCCTGCGCGGTGGAGACCC
GGATGATGATGACTGACTACTGGGACTCCTGGGCCTCTTTTCTCCACGTCCACGACCTCTCCCCCTGGCT
CTTTCACGACTTCCCCCCCTGGCTCTTTCACGTCCTCTACCCCGGCGGCCTCCACTACCTCCTCGACCCC
GGCCTCCACTACCTCCTCGACCCCGGCCTCCACTGCCTCCTCGACCCCGGCCTCCACCTCCTGCTCCTGC
CNNNCCTCCTGCTCCTGCCCCTCCTCCTGCTCCTGCCCCTCCTGCTCCTGCCCCTCCCGCTCCTGCTCCT
GCTCCTGTTCCACCGTGGGTCCCTTTGCAGCCAATGCAACTTGGACGTTTTTGGGGTCTCCGGACACCAT
CTCTATGTCTTGGCCCTGATCCTGAGCCGCCCGGGGCTCCTGGTCTTCCGCCTCCTCGTCCTCGTCCTCT
TCCCCGTCCTCGTCCATGGTTATCACCCCCTCTTCTTTGAGGTCCACTGCCGCCGGAGCCTTCTGGTCCA
GATGTGTCTCCCTTCTCTCCTAGGCCATTTCCAGGTCCTGTACCTGGCCCCTCGTCAGACATGATTCACA
CTAAAAGAGATCAATAGACATCTTTATTAGACGACGCTCAGTGAATACAGGGAGTGCAGACTCCTGCCCC
CTCCAACAGCCCCCCCACCCTCATCCCCTTCATGGTCGCTGTCAGACAGATCCAGGTCTGAAAATTCCCC
ATCCTCCGAACCATCCTCGTCCTCATCACCAATTACTCGCAGCCCGGAAAACTCCCGCTGAACATCCTCA
AGATTTGCGTCCTGAGCCTCAAGCCAGGCCTCAAATTCCTCGTCCCCCTTTTTGCTGGACGGTAGGGATG
GGGATTCTCGGGACCCCTCCTCTTCCTCTTCAAGGTCACCAGACAGAGATGCTACTGGGGCAACGGAAGA
AAAGCTGGGTGCGGCCTGTGAGGATCAGCTTATCGATGATAAGCTGTCAAACATGAGAATTCTTGAAGAC
GAAAGGGCCTCGTGATACGCCTATTTTTATAGGTTAATGTCATGATAATAATGGTTTCTTAGACGTCAGG
TGGCACTTTTCGGGGAAATGTGCGCGGAACCCCTATTTGTTTATTTTTCTAAATACATTCAAATATGTAT
CCGCTCATGAGACAATAACCCTGATAAATGCTTCAATAATATTGAAAAAGGAAGAGTATGAGTATTCAAC
ATTTCCGTGTCGCCCTTATTCCCTTTTTTGCGGCATTTTGCCTTCCTGTTTTTGCTCACCCAGAAACGCT
GGTGAAAGTAAAAGATGCTGAAGATCAGTTGGGTGCACGAGTGGGTTACATCGAACTGGATCTCAACAGC
GGTAAGATCCTTGAGAGTTTTCGCCCCGAAGAACGTTTTCCAATGATGAGCACTTTTAAAGTTCTGCTAT
GTGGCGCGGTATTATCCCGTGTTGACGCCGGGCAAGAGCAACTCGGTCGCCGCATACACTATTCTCAGAA
TGACTTGGTTGAGTACTCACCAGTCACAGAAAAGCATCTTACGGATGGCATGACAGTAAGAGAATTATGC
AGTGCTGCCATAACCATGAGTGATAACACTGCGGCCAACTTACTTCTGACAACGATCGGAGGACCGAAGG
AGCTAACCGCTTTTTTGCACAACATGGGGGATCATGTAACTCGCCTTGATCGTTGGGAACCGGAGCTGAA
TGAAGCCATACCAAACGACGAGCGTGACACCACGATGCCTGCAGCAATGGCAACAACGTTGCGCAAACTA
TTAACTGGCGAACTACTTACTCTAGCTTCCCGGCAACAATTAATAGACTGGATGGAGGCGGATAAAGTTG
CAGGACCACTTCTGCGCTCGGCCCTTCCGGCTGGCTGGTTTATTGCTGATAAATCTGGAGCCGGTGAGCG
TGGGTCTCGCGGTATCATTGCAGCACTGGGGCCAGATGGTAAGCCCTCCCGTATCGTAGTTATCTACACG
ACGGGGAGTCAGGCAACTATGGATGAACGAAATAGACAGATCGCTGAGATAGGTGCCTCACTGATTAAGC
ATTGGTAACTGTCAGACCAAGTTTACTCATATATACTTTAGATTGATTTAAAACTTCATTTTTAATTTAA
AAGGATCTAGGTGAAGATCCTTTTTGATAATCTCATGACCAAAATCCCTTAACGTGAGTTTTCGTTCCAC
TGAGCGTCAGACCCCGTAGAAAAGATCAAAGGATCTTCTTGAGATCCTTTTTTTCTGCGCGTAATCTGCT
GCTTGCAAACAAAAAAACCACCGCTACCAGCGGTGGTTTGTTTGCCGGATCAAGAGCTACCAACTCTTTT
TCCGAAGGTAACTGGCTTCAGCAGAGCGCAGATACCAAATACTGTCCTTCTAGTGTAGCCGTAGTTAGGC
CACCACTTCAAGAACTCTGTAGCACCGCCTACATACCTCGCTCTGCTAATCCTGTTACCAGTGGCTGCTG
CCAGTGGCGATAAGTCGTGTCTTACCGGGTTGGACTCAAGACGATAGTTACCGGATAAGGCGCAGCGGTC
GGGCTGAACGGGGGGTTCGTGCACACAGCCCAGCTTGGAGCGAACGACCTACACCGAACTGAGATACCTA
CAGCGTGAGCTATGAGAAAGCGCCACGCTTCCCGAAGGGAGAAAGGCGGACAGGTATCCGGTAAGCGGCA
GGGTCGGAACAGGAGAGCGCACGAGGGAGCTTCCAGGGGGAAACGCCTGGTATCTTTATAGTCCTGTCGG
GTTTCGCCACCTCTGACTTGAGCGTCGATTTTTGTGATGCTCGTCAGGGGGGCGGAGCCTATGGAAAAAC
GCCAGCAACGCGGCCTTTTTACGGTTCCTGGCCTTTTGCTGGCCTTGAAGCTGTCCCTGATGGTCGTCAT
CTACCTGCCTGGACAGCATGGCCTGCAACGCGGGCATCCCGATGCCGCCGGAAGCGAGAAGAATCATAAT
GGGGAAGGCCATCCAGCCTCGCGTCGCGAACGCCAGCAAGACGTAGCCCAGCGCGTCGGCCCCGAGATGC
GCCGCGTGCGGCTGCTGGAGATGGCGGACGCGATGGATATGTTCTGCCAAGGGTTGGTTTGCGCATTCAC
AGTTCTCCGCAAGAATTGATTGGCTCCAATTCTTGGAGTGGTGAATCCGTTAGCGAGGTGCCGCCCTGCT
TCATCCCCGTGGCCCGTTGCTCGCGTTTGCTGGCGGTGTCCCCGGAAGAAATATATTTGCATGTCTTTAG
TTCTATGATGACACAAACCCCGCCCAGCGTCTTGTCATTGGCGAATTCGAACACGCAGATGCAGTCGGGG
CGGCGCGGTCCGAGGTCCACTTCGCATATTAAGGTGACGCGTGTGGCCTCGAACACCGAGCGACCCTGCA
GCGACCCGCTTAACAGCGTCAACAGCGTGCCGCAGATCCCGGGGGGCAATGAGATATGAAAAAGCCTGAA
CTCACCGCGACGTCTGTCGAGAAGTTTCTGATCGAAAAGTTCGACAGCGTCTCCGACCTGATGCAGCTCT
CGGAGGGCGAAGAATCTCGTGCTTTCAGCTTCGATGTAGGAGGGCGTGGATATGTCCTGCGGGTAAATAG
CTGCGCCGATGGTTTCTACAAAGATCGTTATGTTTATCGGCACTTTGCATCGGCCGCGCTCCCGATTCCG
GAAGTGCTTGACATTGGGGAATTCAGCGAGAGCCTGACCTATTGCATCTCCCGCCGTGCACAGGGTGTCA
CGTTGCAAGACCTGCCTGAAACCGAACTGCCCGCTGTTCTGCAGCCGGTCGCGGAGGCCATGGATGCGAT
CGCTGCGGCCGATCTTAGCCAGACGAGCGGGTTCGGCCCATTCGGACCGCAAGGAATCGGTCAATACACT
ACATGGCGTGATTTCATATGCGCGATTGCTGATCCCCATGTGTATCACTGGCAAACTGTGATGGACGACA
CCGTCAGTGCGTCCGTCGCGCAGGCTCTCGATGAGCTGATGCTTTGGGCCGAGGACTGCCCCGAAGTCCG
GCACCTCGTGCACGCGGATTTCGGCTCCAACAATGTCCTGACGGACAATGGCCGCATAACAGCGGTCATT
GACTGGAGCGAGGCGATGTTCGGGGATTCCCAATACGAGGTCGCCAACATCTTCTTCTGGAGGCCGTGGT
TGGCTTGTATGGAGCAGCAGACGCGCTACTTCGAGCGGAGGCATCCGGAGCTTGCAGGATCGCCGCGGCT
CCGGGCGTATATGCTCCGCATTGGTCTTGACCAACTCTATCAGAGCTTGGTTGACGGCAATTTCGATGAT
GCAGCTTGGGCGCAGGGTCGATGCGACGCAATCGTCCGATCCGGAGCCGGGACTGTCGGGCGTACACAAA
TCGCCCGCAGAAGCGCGGCCGTCTGGACCGATGGCTGTGTAGAAGTACTCGCCGATAGTGGAAACCGACG
CCCCAGCACTCGTCCGGATCGGGAGATGGGGGAGGCTAACTGAAACACGGAAGGAGACAATACCGGAAGG
AACCCGCGCTATGACGGCAATAAAAAGACAGAATAAAACGCACGGGTGTTGGGTCGTTTGTTCATAAACG
CGGGGTTCGGTCCCAGGGCTGGCACTCTGTCGATACCCCACCGAGACCCCATTGGGGCCAATACGCCCGC
GTTTCTTCCTTTTCCCCACCCCACCCCCCAAGTTCGGGTGAAGGCCCAGGGCTCGCAGCCAACGTCGGGG
CGGCAGGCCCTGCCATAGCCACTGGCCCCGTGGGTTAGGGACGGGGTCCCCCATGGGGAATGGTTTATGG
TTCGTGGGGGTTATTATTTTGGGCGTTGCGTGGGGTCAGGTCCACGACTGGACTGAGCAGACAGACCCAT
GGTTTTTGGATGGCCTGGGCATGGACCGCATGTACTGGCGCGACACGAACACCGGGCGTCTGTGGCTGCC
AAACACCCCCGACCCCCAAAAACCACCGCGCGGATTTCTGGCGTGCCAAGCTAGTCGACCAATTCTCATG
TTTGACAGCTTATCATCGCAGATCCGGGCAACGTTGTTGCCATTGCTGCAGGCGCAGAACTGGTAGGTAT
GGAAGATCTATACATTGAATCAATATTGGCAATTAGCCATATTAGTCATTGGTTATATAGCATAAATCAA
TATTGGCTATTGGCCATTGCATACGTTGTATCTATATCATAATATGTACATTTATATTGGCTCATGTCCA
ATATGACCGCCATGTT
